>Addgene plasmid #8921 | pPS1601 | addgene partial sequence | sequence record 72565 | pRSII-F1 5'-CGGCATCAGAGCAGATTGTAC-3'
TTCAATTCATCATTTTTTTTTTATTCTTTTTTTTGATTTCGGTTTCCTTGAAATTTTTTTGATTCGGTAA
TCTCCGAACAGAAGGAAGAACGAAGGAAGGAGCACAGACTTAGATTGGTATATATACGCATATGTAGTGT
TGAAGAAACATGAAATTGCCCAGTATTCTTAACCCAACTGCACAGAACAAAAACCTGCAGGAAACGAAGA
TAAATCATGTCGAAAGCTACATATAAGGAACGTGCTGCTACTCATCCTAGTCCTGTTGCTGCCAAGCTAT
TTAATATCATGCACGAAAAGCAAACAAACTTGTGTGCTTCATTGGATGTTCGTACCACCAAGGAATTACT
GGAGTTAGTTGAAGCATTAGGTCCCAAAATTTGTTTACTAAAAACACATGTGGATATCTTGACTGATTTT
TCCATGGAGGGCACAGTTAAGCCGCTAAAGGCATTATCCGCCAAGTACAATTTTTTACTCTTCGAAGACA
GAAAATTTGCTGACATTGGTAATACAGTCAAATTGCAGTACTCTGCGGGTGTATACAGAATAGCAGAATG
GGCAGACATTACGAATGCACACGGTGTGGTGGGCCCAGGTATTGTTAGCGGTTTGAAGCAGGCGGCAGAA
GAAGTAACAAAGGAACCTAGAGGCCTTTTGATGTTAGCAGAATTGTCATGCAAGGGCTCCCTATCTACTG
GAGAATATACTAAGGGTACTGTTGACATTGCGAAGAGCGACAAAGATTTTGTTATCGGCTTTATTGCTCA
AAGAGACATGGGTGGAAGAGATGAAGGTTACGATTGGTTGATTATGACACCCGGTGTGGGTTTAGATGAC
AAGGGAGACGCATTGGGTCAACAGTATAGAACCGTGGATGATGTGGTCTCTACAGGATCTGACATTATTA
TTGTTGGAAGAGGACTATTTGCAAAGGGAAGGGATGCTAAGGTAGAGGGTGAACGTTACAGAAAAGCAGG
CTGGGAAGCATATTTGAGAAGATGCGGCCAGCAAAACTAAAAAACTGTATTATAAGTAAATGCATGTATA
CTAAACTCACAAATTAGAGCTTCAAT
