>Addgene plasmid #8921 | pPS1601 | addgene partial sequence | sequence record 72566 | pGEX3
CCGAAACGCGCGAGACGAAAGGGCCTCGTGATACGCCTATTTTTATAGGTTAATGTCATGATAATAATGG
TTTCTTAGTATGATCCAATATCAAAGGAAATGATAGCATTGAAGGATGAGACTAATCCAATTGAGGAGTG
GCAGCATATAGAACAGCTAAAGGGTAGTGCTGAAGGAAGCATACGATACCCCGCATGGAATGGGATAATA
TCACAGGAGGTACTAGACTACCTTTCATCCTACATAAATAGACGCATATAAGTACGCATTTAAGCATAAA
CACGCACTATGCCGTTCTTCTCATGTATATATATATACAGGCAACACGCAGATATAGGTGCGACGTGAAC
AGTGAGCTGTATGTGCGCAGCTCGCGTTGCATTTTCGGAAGCGCTCGTTTTCGGAAACGCTTTGAAGTTC
CTATTCCGAAGTTCCTATTCTCTAGAAAGTATAGGAACTTCAGAGCGCTTTTGAAAACCAAAAGCGCTCT
GAAGACGCACTTTCAAAAAACCAAAAACGCACCGGACTGTAACGAGCTACTAAAATATTGCGAATACCGC
TTCCACAAACATTGCTCAAAAGTATCTCTTTGCTATATATCTCTGTGCTATATCCCTATATAACCTACCC
ATCCACCTTTCGCTCCTTGAACTTGCATCTAAACTCGACCTCTACATTTTTTATGTTTATCTCTAGTATT
ACTCTTTAGACAAAAAAATTGTAGTAAGAACTATTCATAGAGTGAATCGAAAACAATACGAAAATGTAAA
CATTTCCTATACGTAGTATATAGAGACAAAATAGAAGAAACCGTTCATAATTTTCTGACCAATGAAGAAT
CATCAACGCTATCACTTTCTGTTCACAAAGTATGCGCAATCCACATCGGTATAGAATATAATCGGGGATG
CCTTTATCTTGAAAAAATGCACCCGCAGCTTCGCTAGTAATCAGTAAACGCGGGAAGTGGAGTCAGGCTT
TTTTTATGGAAGAGAAAATAGACACCAAAGTAGCCTTCTTCTAACCTTAACGGACCTACAGTGCAAAAAG
TTATCAAGAGACTGCATTATAGAGCGCACAAAGGAGAAA
