>Addgene plasmid #8921 | pPS1601 | addgene partial sequence | sequence record 72567 | M13_pUC_rev
ATGACCATGATTACGCCAAGCGCGCAATTAACCCTCACTAAAGGGAACAAAAGCTGGAGCTCCACCGCGG
TGGCGGCCGCTCTAGAACTAGTGGATCCAAGAGTCATACTGTATGAAGCCACAAAGCAGATAGATCAATC
ATGTTTAACGAAAACTGTTAATCGAAGATTATTTCTTTTTTTTTTTCTCTTTCCTTTTTACAAAGAAAAT
TTTTTTTGCGCTTTTTGCCATCACCATCGCAAGTTCTGGGACAATTGTTCTCTTTCGCTCCAGTTCCAAG
GAAAGAGGTTTCTGTTTTACTTAATAGAAAGTGTCATCTTGTATTTTATATCTCTTCTTTCTTGTGTAAA
ATTCTTTAGTTTTGATTTTGTATTTTTAGGACAGTGAGCTACGAAGTAACATTTTTACTTAATAACCGTT
TGAAGCATAGAGCAGGCCCTGGTACCACCACCTAATATCTGGCTTTTTATTCAATAAAAACTCAAAAAAA
AAAATCCAAAAAAAACTAAAAAACCAATAAAAATAAAATGGCTGATATTACTGATAAGACAGCTGAACAA
TTGGAAAACTTGAATATTCAAGATGACCAAAAGCAAGCCGCCACTGGTTCAGAAAGCCAATCTGTTGAAA
ACTCTTCTGCATCATTATATGTTGGTGACTTAGAACCTTCTGTTTCCGAAGCCCACTTATATGATATCTT
CTCTCCAATCGGTTCAGTCTCCTCCATTCGTGTCTGTCGTGATGCCATCACTAAGACCTCTTTGGGCTAT
GCTTATGTTAACTTTAACGACCATGAAGCCGGCAGAAAAGCAATTGAGCAATTGAACTACACTCCAATCA
AGGGTAGATTATGCCGTATTATGTGGTCTCAACGTGACCCATCATTGAGAAAGAAGGGTTCTGGTAACAT
CTTTATCAAGAACTTGCACCCTGATATTGACAACAAGGCTTTGTATGACACTTTCTCTGTGTTTGGTGAC
ATCTTGTCCAGCAAGATTGCCACCGACGAAAACGGAAAATCCAAGGGTTTTGGGTTTGTTCACTTCGAAG
AAGAAGGTGCTGCCAAGGAAGCTATTGATG
