[The description below was written by a language model from this plasmid's Addgene catalogue record.]
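Description:
pPS1601 is a yeast expression plasmid built on pRS426, a roughly 5.7 kb yeast–E. coli shuttle vector of the pRS series. In Saccharomyces cerevisiae it is maintained as a multicopy episome through its 2 micron origin of replication and is selected by complementation of uracil auxotrophy with the URA3 marker. In bacteria it behaves as a high-copy plasmid selected with ampicillin. URA3 also allows counter-selection against the plasmid with 5-fluoroorotic acid, a general property of this marker that is useful in plasmid-shuffle and loss experiments.

The insert is PAB1 (YER165W), the budding yeast gene encoding the poly(A)-binding protein, which binds mRNA poly(A) tails and participates in translation initiation and mRNA stability. The gene was amplified by PCR from S. cerevisiae genomic DNA and cloned as a BamHI fragment, with the site preserved at both ends, into the polylinker flanked by the M13 forward and reverse primer sites. Because the same enzyme was used on both sides, orientation is not fixed by the cloning strategy, and the record does not state it. The record also does not give the insert size or name a promoter. pRS426 itself carries no yeast expression promoter, so expression presumably depends on native PAB1 flanking sequence included in the genomic amplicon, but this is not confirmed. No epitope tags or reporters are listed.

The plasmid serves for high-dosage expression of PAB1 in yeast. The associated work on genetic interactions of translation initiation factor eIF5A with poly(A)-binding protein and protein kinase C signaling suggests use in multicopy suppression or genetic interaction tests.
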