Addgene plasmid #8921: pPS1601
Depositing lab: Pamela Silver. Depositing organization: Dana-Farber Cancer Institute. Publication: Genetic interactions of yeast eukaryotic translation initiation factor 5A (eIF5A) reveal connections to poly(A)-binding protein and protein kinase C signaling. Valentini SR, Casolari JM, Oliveira CC, Silver PA, McBride AE. Genetics. 2002 Feb . 160(2):393-405. PubMed 11861547.
Backbone
  Vector backbone: pRS426
  Backbone size w/o insert (bp): 5700
  Vector type: Yeast Expression
  Selectable markers: URA3
Growth in bacteria
  Bacterial resistance: Ampicillin, 100 μg/mL
  Growth temperature: 37°C
  Growth strain: DH5alpha
  Copy number: High Copy
Gene/Insert
  Gene/Insert name: PAB1 (alt name: pPAB1.703)
  Species: S. cerevisiae (budding yeast)
  Entrez Gene: PAB1 (a.k.a. YER165W)
  Cloning method: Restriction Enzyme; 5′ cloning site BamHI (not destroyed); 3′ cloning site BamHI (not destroyed)
  Sequencing primers: 5′ M13R; 3′ M13F
Terms and licenses: Academic/Nonprofit Terms; Industry Terms: Not Available to Industry
Depositor comments: PAB1 cloned by PCR from genomic DNA (PSY580), 2 micron plasmid.
How to cite: pPS1601 was a gift from Pamela Silver (Addgene plasmid # 8921 ; http://n2t.net/addgene:8921 ; RRID:Addgene_8921)
